Addgene plasmid #125977: 198_pAAV-ProD1-CatCh-GFP-WPRE
Purpose: Targeting expression to neuronal and glial cell types in mice, non-human primates, and human retina
Depositing lab: Botond Roska. Depositing organization: Friedrich Miescher Institute for Biomedical Research. Publication: Targeting neuronal and glial cell types with synthetic promoter AAVs in mice, non-human primates and humans. Juttner J, Szabo A, Gross-Scherf B, Morikawa RK, Rompani SB, Hantz P, Szikra T, Esposti F, Cowan CS, Bharioke A, Patino-Alvarez CP, Keles O, Kusnyerik A, Azoulay T, Hartl D, Krebs AR, Schubeler D, Hajdu RI, Lukats A, Nemeth J, Nagy ZZ, Wu KC, Wu RH, Xiang L, Fang XL, Jin ZB, Goldblum D, Hasler PW, Scholl HPN, Krol J, Roska B. Nat Neurosci. 2019 Jul 8. pii: 10.1038/s41593-019-0431-2. doi: 10.1038/s41593-019-0431-2. PubMed 31285614.
Backbone
  Vector backbone: pAAV
  Vector type: AAV
Growth in bacteria
  Bacterial resistance: Ampicillin, 100 μg/mL
  Growth temperature: 37°C
  Growth strain: NEB Stable
  Copy number: High Copy
Gene/Insert
  Gene/Insert name: CatCh-GFP (alt name: ChR2(L132C)-EGFP)
  Species: Synthetic
  Promoter: ProD1
  Cloning method: Restriction Enzyme; 5′ cloning site Unknown (unknown if destroyed); 3′ cloning site Unknown (unknown if destroyed)
Terms and licenses: Academic/Nonprofit Terms; Industry Terms: Not Available to Industry
Depositor comments: Please visit https://www.biorxiv.org/content/early/2018/10/04/434720.full.pdf for BioRxiv preprint
How to cite: 198_pAAV-ProD1-CatCh-GFP-WPRE was a gift from Botond Roska (Addgene plasmid # 125977 ; http://n2t.net/addgene:125977 ; RRID:Addgene_125977)
