[The description below was written by a language model from this plasmid's Addgene catalogue record and pLannotate feature annotations shown in this document.]
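Description:
198_pAAV-ProD1-CatCh-GFP-WPRE is an AAV transfer (cis) plasmid of 6,332 bp built on a pAAV backbone, designed to be packaged into recombinant adeno-associated virus for gene delivery to the retina. It is maintained in E. coli through a high-copy ColE1/pUC-type origin with ampicillin selection (β-lactamase under its own promoter), and also carries an f1/M13 phage origin. The expression cassette lies between AAV2 inverted terminal repeats, which provide the signals for replication and encapsidation of the vector genome. The right-hand ITR is annotated in full, whereas the left-hand one is detected only as two short fragments in both the depositor and the sequencing-derived records. This may reflect the difficulty of annotating or sequencing these repeats rather than a real truncation. The two feature tables describe the same circular sequence with different start coordinates.

The payload is CatCh-GFP, a synthetic fusion of the L132C variant of channelrhodopsin-2 from Chlamydomonas reinhardtii, a blue-light-gated cation channel, joined in frame to EGFP so that expressing cells can be both light-activated and visualised. Transcription is driven by ProD1, a synthetic promoter. The annotation does not label ProD1 as such but finds a minimal TATA-box promoter immediately upstream of the coding sequence, suggesting that the unannotated region before it supplies the cell-type-directing sequences. The very short "VC155" hit there is probably a spurious match. A WPRE downstream of EGFP enhances transcript stability and expression, and the human growth hormone polyadenylation signal terminates the message. According to the record, the construct belongs to a set of synthetic-promoter AAVs for targeting expression to neuronal and glial cell types in mouse, non-human primate and human retina. The record does not state which cell type ProD1 targets.
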