Features (pLannotate 1.2.2; 17 found; start..end, strand, type, name):
     12..39      +  repeat_region  AAV2 ITR (fragment): inverted terminal repeat of adeno-associated virus serotype 2 inverted
     68..95      +  repeat_region  AAV2 ITR (fragment): inverted terminal repeat of adeno-associated virus serotype 2 inverted
    668..688     +  CDS            VC155 (fragment): C-terminal fragment of mVenus for use in bimolecular fluorescence complementation (BiFC) (Kodama and Hu, 2010)
    691..722     +  promoter       minP: minimal TATA-box promoter with low basal activity
    782..1707    +  CDS            ChR2 (fragment): N-terminal fragment of channelrhodopsin-2 from the alga Chlamydomonas reinhardtii (Nagel et al., 2003) blue light-activated cation channel
   1712..2428    +  CDS            EGFP: EGFP is a basic (constitutively fluorescent) green fluorescent protein published in 1996, derived from Aequorea victoria. It is reported to be a rapidly-maturing weak dimer with moderate acid sensitivity.
   2435..2459    +  misc_feature   MCS (fragment): pBluescript multiple cloning site
   2459..3047    +  misc_feature   WPRE: woodchuck hepatitis virus posttranscriptional regulatory element
   3079..3555    +  polyA_signal   hGH poly(A) signal: human growth hormone polyadenylation signal
   3595..3735    +  repeat_region  AAV2 ITR: inverted terminal repeat of adeno-associated virus serotype 2 inverted
   3740..3791    -  misc_feature   bom (fragment): basis of mobility region from pBR322
   3810..4190    +  rep_origin     M13 ori (sequence partly withheld): M13 bacteriophage origin of replication; arrow indicates direction of (+) strand synthesis
   4266..4315    -  misc_feature   bom (fragment): basis of mobility region from pBR322
   4417..4452    -  CDS            rop (fragment): Rop protein, which maintains plasmids at low copy number; rop
   4547..4651    +  promoter       AmpR promoter: bla
   4652..5512    +  CDS            AmpR: β-lactamase; bla; confers resistance to ampicillin, carbenicillin, and related antibiotics
   5683..6271    +  rep_origin     ori: high-copy-number ColE1/pMB1/pBR322/pUC origin of replication
>Addgene plasmid #125977 | 198_pAAV-ProD1-CatCh-GFP-WPRE | depositor full sequence | sequence record 241152 | 198_pAAV-ProD1-CatCh-GFP-WPRE sequence 6332 bps
CCTGCAGGCAGCTGCGCGCTCGCTCGCTCACTGAGGCCGCCCGGGCGTCGGGCGACCTTTGGTCGCCCGG
CCTCAGTGAGCGAGCGAGCGCGCAGAGAGGGAGTGGCCAACTCCATCACTAGGGGTTCCTGCGGCCGCAC
GCGTATCCTGGGGTTTAAACAGGACTAGGTCCACTGGGAGAAGAGGAAGTCAAACAGGACTAGTCATCGA
TAGGCTAGCCAGCTTAATTAATCAGATGGTTCATTGTAAGCCACTGTAGTCGTGGGTGACTCACATCAAA
CCACCCCTTCGGGAACACGATGCCGACACTGAAACTACATAGGGGAGAGCAAATAAAACTGTCTTCTCTA
GTTTGGGGAAATTGGAGCCTGCCTTAGGGAAACAGTGACTAATTTACAGCTAGTGTTTGGAATGAGATCA
TCTGTCAAAATAAATGTATCTTTACTTCCTTCTTGAGAGGAAGCAAGCTGTTTTATGATGTTCCTTGGAA
TCCTTAAAAATACAGAGCAACATTTACATTATTAATGATACGCTTTATTGCTGCAGGCTAACTAGGTCCA
AAATTGTCCTTCCATAGATGGAGCTGGAGAGTTACACAGAAGTTTGCATATCGAGCTCTTAGGTCTGCAT
GTACAGCTAATGTACTTGTGGACCCTGTCACATATCCTCACATGGTCCTGCTGGAGTTAGTAGAGGGTAT
ATAATGGAAGCTCGACTTCCAGCTATCACATCCACTGTGTTGTTGTGAACTGGAATCCACTATAGGCCAG
GATCCGCCACCATGGATTATGGAGGCGCCCTGAGTGCCGTTGGGCGCGAGCTGCTATTTGTAACGAACCC
AGTAGTCGTCAATGGCTCTGTACTTGTGCCTGAGGACCAGTGTTACTGCGCGGGCTGGATTGAGTCGCGT
GGCACAAACGGTGCCCAAACGGCGTCGAACGTGCTGCAATGGCTTGCTGCTGGCTTCTCCATCCTACTGC
TTATGTTTTACGCCTACCAAACATGGAAGTCAACCTGCGGCTGGGAGGAGATCTATGTGTGCGCTATCGA
GATGGTCAAGGTGATTCTCGAGTTCTTCTTCGAGTTTAAGAACCCGTCCATGCTGTATCTAGCCACAGGC
CACCGCGTCCAGTGGTTGCGTTACGCCGAGTGGCTTCTCACCTGCCCGGTCATTTGCATTCACCTGTCAA
ACCTGACGGGCTTGTCCAACGACTACAGCAGGCGCACCATGGGTCTGCTTGTGTCTGATATTGGCACAAT
TGTGTGGGGCGCCACTTCCGCCATGGCCACCGGATACGTCAAGGTCATCTTCTTCTGCCTGGGTCTGTGT
TATGGTGCTAACACGTTCTTTCACGCTGCCAAGGCCTACATCGAGGGTTACCACACCGTGCCGAAGGGCC
GGTGTCGCCAGGTGGTGACTGGCATGGCTTGGCTCTTCTTCGTATCATGGGGTATGTTCCCCATCCTGTT
CATCCTCGGCCCCGAGGGCTTCGGCGTCCTGAGCGTGTACGGCTCCACCGTCGGCCACACCATCATTGAC
CTGATGTCGAAGAACTGCTGGGGTCTGCTCGGCCACTACCTGCGCGTGCTGATCCACGAGCATATCCTCA
TCCACGGCGACATTCGCAAGACCACCAAATTGAACATTGGTGGCACTGAGATTGAGGTCGAGACGCTGGT
GGAGGACGAGGCCGAGGCTGGCGCGGTACCCATGGTGAGCAAGGGCGAGGAGCTGTTCACCGGGGTGGTG
CCCATCCTGGTCGAGCTGGACGGCGACGTAAACGGCCACAAGTTCAGCGTGTCCGGCGAGGGCGAGGGCG
ATGCCACCTACGGCAAGCTGACCCTGAAGTTCATCTGCACCACCGGCAAGCTGCCCGTGCCCTGGCCCAC
CCTCGTGACCACCCTGACCTACGGCGTGCAGTGCTTCAGCCGCTACCCCGACCACATGAAGCAGCACGAC
TTCTTCAAGTCCGCCATGCCCGAAGGCTACGTCCAGGAGCGCACCATCTTCTTCAAGGACGACGGCAACT
ACAAGACCCGCGCCGAGGTGAAGTTCGAGGGCGACACCCTGGTGAACCGCATCGAGCTGAAGGGCATCGA
CTTCAAGGAGGACGGCAACATCCTGGGGCACAAGCTGGAGTACAACTACAACAGCCACAACGTCTATATC
ATGGCCGACAAGCAGAAGAACGGCATCAAGGTGAACTTCAAGATCCGCCACAACATCGAGGACGGCAGCG
TGCAGCTCGCCGACCACTACCAGCAGAACACCCCCATCGGCGACGGCCCCGTGCTGCTGCCCGACAACCA
CTACCTGAGCACCCAGTCCGCCCTGAGCAAAGACCCCAACGAGAAGCGCGATCACATGGTCCTGCTGGAG
TTCGTGACCGCCGCCGGGATCACTCTCGGCATGGACGAGCTGTACAAGTGATAAGAATTCGATATCAAGC
TTATCGATAATCAACCTCTGGATTACAAAATTTGTGAAAGATTGACTGGTATTCTTAACTATGTTGCTCC
TTTTACGCTATGTGGATACGCTGCTTTAATGCCTTTGTATCATGCTATTGCTTCCCGTATGGCTTTCATT
TTCTCCTCCTTGTATAAATCCTGGTTGCTGTCTCTTTATGAGGAGTTGTGGCCCGTTGTCAGGCAACGTG
GCGTGGTGTGCACTGTGTTTGCTGACGCAACCCCCACTGGTTGGGGCATTGCCACCACCTGTCAGCTCCT
TTCCGGGACTTTCGCTTTCCCCCTCCCTATTGCCACGGCGGAACTCATCGCCGCCTGCCTTGCCCGCTGC
TGGACAGGGGCTCGGCTGTTGGGCACTGACAATTCCGTGGTGTTGTCGGGGAAATCATCGTCCTTTCCTT
GGCTGCTCGCCTATGTTGCCACCTGGATTCTGCGCGGGACGTCCTTCTGCTACGTCCCTTCGGCCCTCAA
TCCAGCGGACCTTCCTTCCCGCGGCCTGCTGCCGGCTCTGCGGCCTCTTCCGCGTCTTCGCCTTCGCCCT
CAGACGAGTCGGATCTCCCTTTGGGCCGCCTCCCCGCATCGATACCGAGCGCTGCTCGAGAGATCTACGG
GTGGCATCCCTGTGACCCCTCCCCAGTGCCTCTCCTGGCCCTGGAAGTTGCCACTCCAGTGCCCACCAGC
CTTGTCCTAATAAAATTAAGTTGCATCATTTTGTCTGACTAGGTGTCCTTCTATAATATTATGGGGTGGA
GGGGGGTGGTATGGAGCAAGGGGCAAGTTGGGAAGACAACCTGTAGGGCCTGCGGGGTCTATTGGGAACC
AAGCTGGAGTGCAGTGGCACAATCTTGGCTCACTGCAATCTCCGCCTCCTGGGTTCAAGCGATTCTCCTG
CCTCAGCCTCCCGAGTTGTTGGGATTCCAGGCATGCATGACCAGGCTCAGCTAATTTTTGTTTTTTTGGT
AGAGACGGGGTTTCACCATATTGGCCAGGCTGGTCTCCAACTCCTAATCTCAGGTGATCTACCCACCTTG
GCCTCCCAAATTGCTGGGATTACAGGCGTGAACCACTGCTCCCTTCCCTGTCCTTCTGATTTTGTAGGTA
ACCACGTGCGGACCGAGCGGCCGCAGGAACCCCTAGTGATGGAGTTGGCCACTCCCTCTCTGCGCGCTCG
CTCGCTCACTGAGGCCGGGCGACCAAAGGTCGCCCGACGCCCGGGCTTTGCCCGGGCGGCCTCAGTGAGC
GAGCGAGCGCGCAGCTGCCTGCAGGGGCGCCTGATGCGGTATTTTCTCCTTACGCATCTGTGCGGTATTT
CACACCGCATA
[142 nt withheld, positions 3792-3933]
C
[141 nt withheld, positions 3935-4075]
CCTTTGACGTTGGAGTCCACGTTCTTT
[37 nt withheld, positions 4103-4139]
ACCCTATCTCGGGCTATTCTTTTGATTTATAAGGGATTTTGCCGATTTCGGCCTATTGGTTAAAAAATGA
GCTGATTTAACAAAAATTTAACGCGAATTTTAACAAAATATTAACGTTTACAATTTTATGGTGCACTCTC
AGTACAATCTGCTCTGATGCCGCATAGTTAAGCCAGCCCCGACACCCGCCAACACCCGCTGACGCGCCCT
GACGGGCTTGTCTGCTCCCGGCATCCGCTTACAGACAAGCTGTGACCGTCTCCGGGAGCTGCATGTGTCA
GAGGTTTTCACCGTCATCACCGAAACGCGCGAGACGAAAGGGCCTCGTGATACGCCTATTTTTATAGGTT
AATGTCATGATAATAATGGTTTCTTAGACGTCAGGTGGCACTTTTCGGGGAAATGTGCGCGGAACCCCTA
TTTGTTTATTTTTCTAAATACATTCAAATATGTATCCGCTCATGAGACAATAACCCTGATAAATGCTTCA
ATAATATTGAAAAAGGAAGAGTATGAGTATTCAACATTTCCGTGTCGCCCTTATTCCCTTTTTTGCGGCA
TTTTGCCTTCCTGTTTTTGCTCACCCAGAAACGCTGGTGAAAGTAAAAGATGCTGAAGATCAGTTGGGTG
CACGAGTGGGTTACATCGAACTGGATCTCAACAGCGGTAAGATCCTTGAGAGTTTTCGCCCCGAAGAACG
TTTTCCAATGATGAGCACTTTTAAAGTTCTGCTATGTGGCGCGGTATTATCCCGTATTGACGCCGGGCAA
GAGCAACTCGGTCGCCGCATACACTATTCTCAGAATGACTTGGTTGAGTACTCACCAGTCACAGAAAAGC
ATCTTACGGATGGCATGACAGTAAGAGAATTATGCAGTGCTGCCATAACCATGAGTGATAACACTGCGGC
CAACTTACTTCTGACAACGATCGGAGGACCGAAGGAGCTAACCGCTTTTTTGCACAACATGGGGGATCAT
GTAACTCGCCTTGATCGTTGGGAACCGGAGCTGAATGAAGCCATACCAAACGACGAGCGTGACACCACGA
TGCCTGTAGCAATGGCAACAACGTTGCGCAAACTATTAACTGGCGAACTACTTACTCTAGCTTCCCGGCA
ACAATTAATAGACTGGATGGAGGCGGATAAAGTTGCAGGACCACTTCTGCGCTCGGCCCTTCCGGCTGGC
TGGTTTATTGCTGATAAATCTGGAGCCGGTGAGCGTGGGTCTCGCGGTATCATTGCAGCACTGGGGCCAG
ATGGTAAGCCCTCCCGTATCGTAGTTATCTACACGACGGGGAGTCAGGCAACTATGGATGAACGAAATAG
ACAGATCGCTGAGATAGGTGCCTCACTGATTAAGCATTGGTAACTGTCAGACCAAGTTTACTCATATATA
CTTTAGATTGATTTAAAACTTCATTTTTAATTTAAAAGGATCTAGGTGAAGATCCTTTTTGATAATCTCA
TGACCAAAATCCCTTAACGTGAGTTTTCGTTCCACTGAGCGTCAGACCCCGTAGAAAAGATCAAAGGATC
TTCTTGAGATCCTTTTTTTCTGCGCGTAATCTGCTGCTTGCAAACAAAAAAACCACCGCTACCAGCGGTG
GTTTGTTTGCCGGATCAAGAGCTACCAACTCTTTTTCCGAAGGTAACTGGCTTCAGCAGAGCGCAGATAC
CAAATACTGTCCTTCTAGTGTAGCCGTAGTTAGGCCACCACTTCAAGAACTCTGTAGCACCGCCTACATA
CCTCGCTCTGCTAATCCTGTTACCAGTGGCTGCTGCCAGTGGCGATAAGTCGTGTCTTACCGGGTTGGAC
TCAAGACGATAGTTACCGGATAAGGCGCAGCGGTCGGGCTGAACGGGGGGTTCGTGCACACAGCCCAGCT
TGGAGCGAACGACCTACACCGAACTGAGATACCTACAGCGTGAGCTATGAGAAAGCGCCACGCTTCCCGA
AGGGAGAAAGGCGGACAGGTATCCGGTAAGCGGCAGGGTCGGAACAGGAGAGCGCACGAGGGAGCTTCCA
GGGGGAAACGCCTGGTATCTTTATAGTCCTGTCGGGTTTCGCCACCTCTGACTTGAGCGTCGATTTTTGT
GATGCTCGTCAGGGGGGCGGAGCCTATGGAAAAACGCCAGCAACGCGGCCTTTTTACGGTTCCTGGCCTT
TTGCTGGCCTTTTGCTCACATGT
