Features (pLannotate 1.2.2; 17 found; start..end, strand, type, name):
    343..363     +  CDS            VC155 (fragment): C-terminal fragment of mVenus for use in bimolecular fluorescence complementation (BiFC) (Kodama and Hu, 2010)
    366..397     +  promoter       minP: minimal TATA-box promoter with low basal activity
    457..1382    +  CDS            ChR2 (fragment): N-terminal fragment of channelrhodopsin-2 from the alga Chlamydomonas reinhardtii (Nagel et al., 2003) blue light-activated cation channel
   1387..2103    +  CDS            EGFP: EGFP is a basic (constitutively fluorescent) green fluorescent protein published in 1996, derived from Aequorea victoria. It is reported to be a rapidly-maturing weak dimer with moderate acid sensitivity.
   2110..2134    +  misc_feature   MCS (fragment): pBluescript multiple cloning site
   2134..2722    +  misc_feature   WPRE: woodchuck hepatitis virus posttranscriptional regulatory element
   2754..3230    +  polyA_signal   hGH poly(A) signal: human growth hormone polyadenylation signal
   3270..3410    +  repeat_region  AAV2 ITR: inverted terminal repeat of adeno-associated virus serotype 2 inverted
   3415..3466    -  misc_feature   bom (fragment): basis of mobility region from pBR322
   3485..3940    +  rep_origin     f1 ori (sequence partly withheld): f1 bacteriophage origin of replication; arrow indicates direction of (+) strand synthesis
   3941..3990    -  misc_feature   bom (fragment): basis of mobility region from pBR322
   4092..4127    -  CDS            rop (fragment): Rop protein, which maintains plasmids at low copy number; rop
   4222..4326    +  promoter       AmpR promoter: bla
   4327..5187    +  CDS            AmpR: β-lactamase; bla; confers resistance to ampicillin, carbenicillin, and related antibiotics
   5358..5946    +  rep_origin     ori: high-copy-number ColE1/pMB1/pBR322/pUC origin of replication
   6019..6046    +  repeat_region  AAV2 ITR (fragment): inverted terminal repeat of adeno-associated virus serotype 2 inverted
   6075..6102    +  repeat_region  AAV2 ITR (fragment): inverted terminal repeat of adeno-associated virus serotype 2 inverted
>Addgene plasmid #125977 | 198_pAAV-ProD1-CatCh-GFP-WPRE | addgene full sequence | sequence record 256676 | Addgene NGS Result
AGAGCAAATAAAACTGTCTTCTCTAGTTTGGGGAAATTGGAGCCTGCCTTAGGGAAACAGTGACTAATTT
ACAGCTAGTGTTTGGAATGAGATCATCTGTCAAAATAAATGTATCTTTACTTCCTTCTTGAGAGGAAGCA
AGCTGTTTTATGATGTTCCTTGGAATCCTTAAAAATACAGAGCAACATTTACATTATTAATGATACGCTT
TATTGCTGCAGGCTAACTAGGTCCAAAATTGTCCTTCCATAGATGGAGCTGGAGAGTTACACAGAAGTTT
GCATATCGAGCTCTTAGGTCTGCATGTACAGCTAATGTACTTGTGGACCCTGTCACATATCCTCACATGG
TCCTGCTGGAGTTAGTAGAGGGTATATAATGGAAGCTCGACTTCCAGCTATCACATCCACTGTGTTGTTG
TGAACTGGAATCCACTATAGGCCAGGATCCGCCACCATGGATTATGGAGGCGCCCTGAGTGCCGTTGGGC
GCGAGCTGCTATTTGTAACGAACCCAGTAGTCGTCAATGGCTCTGTACTTGTGCCTGAGGACCAGTGTTA
CTGCGCGGGCTGGATTGAGTCGCGTGGCACAAACGGTGCCCAAACGGCGTCGAACGTGCTGCAATGGCTT
GCTGCTGGCTTCTCCATCCTACTGCTTATGTTTTACGCCTACCAAACATGGAAGTCAACCTGCGGCTGGG
AGGAGATCTATGTGTGCGCTATCGAGATGGTCAAGGTGATTCTCGAGTTCTTCTTCGAGTTTAAGAACCC
GTCCATGCTGTATCTAGCCACAGGCCACCGCGTCCAGTGGTTGCGTTACGCCGAGTGGCTTCTCACCTGC
CCGGTCATTTGCATTCACCTGTCAAACCTGACGGGCTTGTCCAACGACTACAGCAGGCGCACCATGGGTC
TGCTTGTGTCTGATATTGGCACAATTGTGTGGGGCGCCACTTCCGCCATGGCCACCGGATACGTCAAGGT
CATCTTCTTCTGCCTGGGTCTGTGTTATGGTGCTAACACGTTCTTTCACGCTGCCAAGGCCTACATCGAG
GGTTACCACACCGTGCCGAAGGGCCGGTGTCGCCAGGTGGTGACTGGCATGGCTTGGCTCTTCTTCGTAT
CATGGGGTATGTTCCCCATCCTGTTCATCCTCGGCCCCGAGGGCTTCGGCGTCCTGAGCGTGTACGGCTC
CACCGTCGGCCACACCATCATTGACCTGATGTCGAAGAACTGCTGGGGTCTGCTCGGCCACTACCTGCGC
GTGCTGATCCACGAGCATATCCTCATCCACGGCGACATTCGCAAGACCACCAAATTGAACATTGGTGGCA
CTGAGATTGAGGTCGAGACGCTGGTGGAGGACGAGGCCGAGGCTGGCGCGGTACCCATGGTGAGCAAGGG
CGAGGAGCTGTTCACCGGGGTGGTGCCCATCCTGGTCGAGCTGGACGGCGACGTAAACGGCCACAAGTTC
AGCGTGTCCGGCGAGGGCGAGGGCGATGCCACCTACGGCAAGCTGACCCTGAAGTTCATCTGCACCACCG
GCAAGCTGCCCGTGCCCTGGCCCACCCTCGTGACCACCCTGACCTACGGCGTGCAGTGCTTCAGCCGCTA
CCCCGACCACATGAAGCAGCACGACTTCTTCAAGTCCGCCATGCCCGAAGGCTACGTCCAGGAGCGCACC
ATCTTCTTCAAGGACGACGGCAACTACAAGACCCGCGCCGAGGTGAAGTTCGAGGGCGACACCCTGGTGA
ACCGCATCGAGCTGAAGGGCATCGACTTCAAGGAGGACGGCAACATCCTGGGGCACAAGCTGGAGTACAA
CTACAACAGCCACAACGTCTATATCATGGCCGACAAGCAGAAGAACGGCATCAAGGTGAACTTCAAGATC
CGCCACAACATCGAGGACGGCAGCGTGCAGCTCGCCGACCACTACCAGCAGAACACCCCCATCGGCGACG
GCCCCGTGCTGCTGCCCGACAACCACTACCTGAGCACCCAGTCCGCCCTGAGCAAAGACCCCAACGAGAA
GCGCGATCACATGGTCCTGCTGGAGTTCGTGACCGCCGCCGGGATCACTCTCGGCATGGACGAGCTGTAC
AAGTGATAAGAATTCGATATCAAGCTTATCGATAATCAACCTCTGGATTACAAAATTTGTGAAAGATTGA
CTGGTATTCTTAACTATGTTGCTCCTTTTACGCTATGTGGATACGCTGCTTTAATGCCTTTGTATCATGC
TATTGCTTCCCGTATGGCTTTCATTTTCTCCTCCTTGTATAAATCCTGGTTGCTGTCTCTTTATGAGGAG
TTGTGGCCCGTTGTCAGGCAACGTGGCGTGGTGTGCACTGTGTTTGCTGACGCAACCCCCACTGGTTGGG
GCATTGCCACCACCTGTCAGCTCCTTTCCGGGACTTTCGCTTTCCCCCTCCCTATTGCCACGGCGGAACT
CATCGCCGCCTGCCTTGCCCGCTGCTGGACAGGGGCTCGGCTGTTGGGCACTGACAATTCCGTGGTGTTG
TCGGGGAAATCATCGTCCTTTCCTTGGCTGCTCGCCTATGTTGCCACCTGGATTCTGCGCGGGACGTCCT
TCTGCTACGTCCCTTCGGCCCTCAATCCAGCGGACCTTCCTTCCCGCGGCCTGCTGCCGGCTCTGCGGCC
TCTTCCGCGTCTTCGCCTTCGCCCTCAGACGAGTCGGATCTCCCTTTGGGCCGCCTCCCCGCATCGATAC
CGAGCGCTGCTCGAGAGATCTACGGGTGGCATCCCTGTGACCCCTCCCCAGTGCCTCTCCTGGCCCTGGA
AGTTGCCACTCCAGTGCCCACCAGCCTTGTCCTAATAAAATTAAGTTGCATCATTTTGTCTGACTAGGTG
TCCTTCTATAATATTATGGGGTGGAGGGGGGTGGTATGGAGCAAGGGGCAAGTTGGGAAGACAACCTGTA
GGGCCTGCGGGGTCTATTGGGAACCAAGCTGGAGTGCAGTGGCACAATCTTGGCTCACTGCAATCTCCGC
CTCCTGGGTTCAAGCGATTCTCCTGCCTCAGCCTCCCGAGTTGTTGGGATTCCAGGCATGCATGACCAGG
CTCAGCTAATTTTTGTTTTTTTGGTAGAGACGGGGTTTCACCATATTGGCCAGGCTGGTCTCCAACTCCT
AATCTCAGGTGATCTACCCACCTTGGCCTCCCAAATTGCTGGGATTACAGGCGTGAACCACTGCTCCCTT
CCCTGTCCTTCTGATTTTGTAGGTAACCACGTGCGGACCGAGCGGCCGCAGGAACCCCTAGTGATGGAGT
TGGCCACTCCCTCTCTGCGCGCTCGCTCGCTCACTGAGGCCGGGCGACCAAAGGTCGCCCGACGCCCGGG
CTTTGCCCGGGCGGCCTCAGTGAGCGAGCGAGCGCGCAGCTGCCTGCAGGGGCGCCTGATGCGGTATTTT
CTCCTTACGCATCTGTGCGGTATTTCACACCGCATA
[95 nt withheld, positions 3467-3561]
T
[46 nt withheld, positions 3563-3608]
C
[141 nt withheld, positions 3610-3750]
CCTTTGACGTTGGAGTCCACGTTCTTT
[37 nt withheld, positions 3778-3814]
ACTCTATCTCGGGCTATTCTTTTGATTTATAAGGGATTTTGCCGATTTCGGTCTATTGGTTAAAAAATGA
GCTGATTTAACAAAAATTTAACGCGAATTTTAACAAAATATTAACGTTTACAATTTTATGGTGCACTCTC
AGTACAATCTGCTCTGATGCCGCATAGTTAAGCCAGCCCCGACACCCGCCAACACCCGCTGACGCGCCCT
GACGGGCTTGTCTGCTCCCGGCATCCGCTTACAGACAAGCTGTGACCGTCTCCGGGAGCTGCATGTGTCA
GAGGTTTTCACCGTCATCACCGAAACGCGCGAGACGAAAGGGCCTCGTGATACGCCTATTTTTATAGGTT
AATGTCATGATAATAATGGTTTCTTAGACGTCAGGTGGCACTTTTCGGGGAAATGTGCGCGGAACCCCTA
TTTGTTTATTTTTCTAAATACATTCAAATATGTATCCGCTCATGAGACAATAACCCTGATAAATGCTTCA
ATAATATTGAAAAAGGAAGAGTATGAGTATTCAACATTTCCGTGTCGCCCTTATTCCCTTTTTTGCGGCA
TTTTGCCTTCCTGTTTTTGCTCACCCAGAAACGCTGGTGAAAGTAAAAGATGCTGAAGATCAGTTGGGTG
CACGAGTGGGTTACATCGAACTGGATCTCAACAGCGGTAAGATCCTTGAGAGTTTTCGCCCCGAAGAACG
TTTTCCAATGATGAGCACTTTTAAAGTTCTGCTATGTGGCGCGGTATTATCCCGTATTGACGCCGGGCAA
GAGCAACTCGGTCGCCGCATACACTATTCTCAGAATGACTTGGTTGAGTACTCACCAGTCACAGAAAAGC
ATCTTACGGATGGCATGACAGTAAGAGAATTATGCAGTGCTGCCATAACCATGAGTGATAACACTGCGGC
CAACTTACTTCTGACAACGATCGGAGGACCGAAGGAGCTAACCGCTTTTTTGCACAACATGGGGGATCAT
GTAACTCGCCTTGATCGTTGGGAACCGGAGCTGAATGAAGCCATACCAAACGACGAGCGTGACACCACGA
TGCCTGTAGCAATGGCAACAACGTTGCGCAAACTATTAACTGGCGAACTACTTACTCTAGCTTCCCGGCA
ACAATTAATAGACTGGATGGAGGCGGATAAAGTTGCAGGACCACTTCTGCGCTCGGCCCTTCCGGCTGGC
TGGTTTATTGCTGATAAATCTGGAGCCGGTGAGCGTGGGTCTCGCGGTATCATTGCAGCACTGGGGCCAG
ATGGTAAGCCCTCCCGTATCGTAGTTATCTACACGACGGGGAGTCAGGCAACTATGGATGAACGAAATAG
ACAGATCGCTGAGATAGGTGCCTCACTGATTAAGCATTGGTAACTGTCAGACCAAGTTTACTCATATATA
CTTTAGATTGATTTAAAACTTCATTTTTAATTTAAAAGGATCTAGGTGAAGATCCTTTTTGATAATCTCA
TGACCAAAATCCCTTAACGTGAGTTTTCGTTCCACTGAGCGTCAGACCCCGTAGAAAAGATCAAAGGATC
TTCTTGAGATCCTTTTTTTCTGCGCGTAATCTGCTGCTTGCAAACAAAAAAACCACCGCTACCAGCGGTG
GTTTGTTTGCCGGATCAAGAGCTACCAACTCTTTTTCCGAAGGTAACTGGCTTCAGCAGAGCGCAGATAC
CAAATACTGTTCTTCTAGTGTAGCCGTAGTTAGGCCACCACTTCAAGAACTCTGTAGCACCGCCTACATA
CCTCGCTCTGCTAATCCTGTTACCAGTGGCTGCTGCCAGTGGCGATAAGTCGTGTCTTACCGGGTTGGAC
TCAAGACGATAGTTACCGGATAAGGCGCAGCGGTCGGGCTGAACGGGGGGTTCGTGCACACAGCCCAGCT
TGGAGCGAACGACCTACACCGAACTGAGATACCTACAGCGTGAGCTATGAGAAAGCGCCACGCTTCCCGA
AGGGAGAAAGGCGGACAGGTATCCGGTAAGCGGCAGGGTCGGAACAGGAGAGCGCACGAGGGAGCTTCCA
GGGGGAAACGCCTGGTATCTTTATAGTCCTGTCGGGTTTCGCCACCTCTGACTTGAGCGTCGATTTTTGT
GATGCTCGTCAGGGGGGCGGAGCCTATGGAAAAACGCCAGCAACGCGGCCTTTTTACGGTTCCTGGCCTT
TTGCTGGCCTTTTGCTCACATGTCCTGCAGGCAGCTGCGCGCTCGCTCGCTCACTGAGGCCGCCCGGGCG
TCGGGCGACCTTTGGTCGCCCGGCCTCAGTGAGCGAGCGAGCGCGCAGAGAGGGAGTGGCCAACTCCATC
ACTAGGGGTTCCTGCGGCCGCACGCGTATCCTGGGGTTTAAACAGGACTAGGTCCACTGGGAGAAGAGGA
AGTCAAACAGGACTAGTCATCGATAGGCTAGCCAGCTTAATTAATCAGATGGTTCATTGTAAGCCACTGT
AGTCGTGGGTGACTCACATCAAACCACCCCTTCGGGAACACGATGCCGACACTGAAACTACATAGGGG
